Addgene plasmid #222658: pCDNA3-FLAG-Regnase-3_1-409 aa
Purpose: Mammalian expression vector to express 1-409 aa of Regnase-3 tagged with FLAG at N-term
Depositing lab: Silvia Monticelli. Depositing organization: Institute for Research in Biomedicine, Switzerland. Publication: Crosstalk between Regnase-1 and -3 shapes mast cell survival and cytokine expression. Bataclan M, Leoni C, Moro SG, Pecoraro M, Wong EH, Heissmeyer V, Monticelli S. Life Sci Alliance. 2024 Jun 3;7(8):e202402784. doi: 10.26508/lsa.202402784. Print 2024 Aug. PubMed 38830770.
Backbone
  Vector backbone: pCDNA3
  Backbone manufacturer: Invitrogen
  Backbone size w/o insert (bp): 5432
  Total vector size (bp): 8160
  Vector type: Mammalian Expression
Growth in bacteria
  Bacterial resistance: Ampicillin, 100 μg/mL
  Growth temperature: 37°C
  Growth strain: NEB Stable
  Copy number: High Copy
Gene/Insert
  Gene/Insert name: Zc3h12c 1-409 aa (alt name: Mcpip3, Reg-3)
  Species: M. musculus (mouse)
  Insert size (bp): 2753
  Mutation: mutated proline 410 to a stop codon
  Entrez Gene: Zc3h12c (a.k.a. A230108E06, C230027N18Rik, mKIAA1726)
  Promoter: CMV
  Tag / fusion protein: FLAG (N terminal on insert)
  Cloning method: Other
  Sequencing primers: 5′ TAATACGACTCACTATAGGG
Terms and licenses: Academic/Nonprofit Terms; Industry Terms: Not Available to Industry
How to cite: pCDNA3-FLAG-Regnase-3_1-409 aa was a gift from Silvia Monticelli (Addgene plasmid # 222658 ; http://n2t.net/addgene:222658 ; RRID:Addgene_222658)
