[The description below was written by a language model from this plasmid's Addgene catalogue record and pLannotate feature annotations shown in this document.]
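Description:
pCDNA3-FLAG-Regnase-3_1-409 aa is a mammalian expression plasmid built on the Invitrogen pCDNA3 backbone, about 8.2 kb in total. It is propagated in E. coli from a high-copy ColE1/pUC-type origin under ampicillin selection (AmpR, β-lactamase), and also carries an f1 origin for single-stranded DNA production. For selection in mammalian cells, the backbone provides a neomycin phosphotransferase gene driven by the SV40 enhancer/early promoter and terminated by an SV40 polyadenylation signal, which allows G418 selection of stable transfectants. Small lac, lacI, ble, bom and HIV-1 LTR fragments in the automated annotation appear to be backbone remnants or short similarity hits rather than functional parts.

The payload is mouse Zc3h12c (Regnase-3, also called Mcpip3), a protein annotated as a probable RNase that regulates the levels of target RNAs. It is expressed from the human CMV immediate-early enhancer and promoter, carries an N-terminal FLAG tag, and is followed by the bGH polyadenylation signal. The truncation was made not by deleting sequence but by mutating proline 410 to a stop codon. This explains why the insert is listed at roughly 2.75 kb and why the feature table matches nearly the whole Zc3h12c coding region, even though translation should end after residue 409. T7 and SP6 promoters flank the insert and can serve for sequencing or in vitro transcription.

The construct is intended to express the FLAG-tagged N-terminal 1-409 aa portion of Regnase-3 in mammalian cells, where the tag permits detection or immunoprecipitation. It comes from a study of the crosstalk between Regnase-1 and Regnase-3 in mast cell survival and cytokine expression.
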