Features (pLannotate 1.2.2; 21 found; start..end, strand, type, name):
    457..615     +  CDS            ble (fragment): BLE_KLEPN - Experimental evidence at protein level: Swiss-Prot protein existence level 1. Binding protein with a strong affinity to the bleomycin family of antibiotics. Binds to CL990; an antimitotic-antibiotic compound. From Klebsiella pneumoniae.
    610..731     +  polyA_signal   SV40 poly(A) signal: SV40 polyadenylation signal
    804..820     -  protein_bind   lac operator: The lac repressor binds to the lac operator to inhibit transcription in E. coli. This inhibition can be relieved by adding lactose or isopropyl-β-D-thiogalactopyranoside (IPTG). lac repressor encoded by lacI
    828..858     -  promoter       lac promoter: promoter for the E. coli lac operon
    873..894     -  protein_bind   CAP binding site: CAP binding activates transcription in the presence of cAMP. E. coli catabolite activator protein
    907..999     -  CDS            lacI (fragment): lac repressor; lacI; The lac repressor binds to the lac operator to inhibit transcription in E. coli. This inhibition can be relieved by adding lactose or isopropyl-β-D-thiogalactopyranoside (IPTG).
   1182..1770    -  rep_origin     ori: high-copy-number ColE1/pMB1/pBR322/pUC origin of replication
   1941..2801    -  CDS            AmpR: β-lactamase; bla; confers resistance to ampicillin, carbenicillin, and related antibiotics
   2802..2906    -  promoter       AmpR promoter: bla
   2965..3017    -  misc_feature   bom (fragment): basis of mobility region from pBR322
   3172..3551    +  enhancer       CMV enhancer: human cytomegalovirus immediate early enhancer
   3552..3755    +  promoter       CMV promoter: human cytomegalovirus (CMV) immediate early promoter
   3751..3784    +  LTR            5' LTR (truncated) (fragment): truncated 5' long terminal repeat (LTR) from HIV-1
   3800..3818    +  promoter       T7 promoter: promoter for bacteriophage T7 RNA polymerase
   3926..6592    +  CDS            Zc3h12c: ZC12C_MOUSE - Also known as Kiaa1726. Experimental evidence at protein level: Swiss-Prot protein existence level 1. May function as RNase and regulate the levels of target RNA species. From Mus musculus (Mouse).
   6664..6682    -  promoter       SP6 promoter: promoter for bacteriophage SP6 RNA polymerase
   6708..6932    +  polyA_signal   bGH poly(A) signal: bovine growth hormone polyadenylation signal
   6936..6957    +  promoter       SV40 promoter (fragment): SV40 enhancer and early promoter
   6978..7406    +  rep_origin     f1 ori (sequence partly withheld): f1 bacteriophage origin of replication; arrow indicates direction of (+) strand synthesis
   7420..7749    +  promoter       SV40 promoter: SV40 enhancer and early promoter
   7816..433     +  CDS            neo (across the origin): KKA2_KLEPN - Also known as kan, nptII. Experimental evidence at protein level: Swiss-Prot protein existence level 1. Resistance to kanamycin, neomycin, paromomycin, ribostamycin, butirosin and gentamicin B. From Klebsiella pneumoniae.
>Addgene plasmid #222658 | pCDNA3-FLAG-Regnase-3_1-409 aa | addgene full sequence | sequence record 450664 | Addgene NGS Result
GCGGCGGCTGCATACGCTTGATCCGGCTACCTGCCCATTCGACCACCAAGCGAAACATCGCATCGAGCGA
GCACGTACTCGGATGGAAGCCGGTCTTGTCGATCAGGATGATCTGGACGAAGAGCATCAGGGGCTCGCGC
CAGCCGAACTGTTCGCCAGGCTCAAGGCGCGCATGCCCGACGGCGAGGATCTCGTCGTGACCCATGGCGA
TGCCTGCTTGCCGAATATCATGGTGGAAAATGGCCGCTTTTCTGGATTCATCGACTGTGGCCGGCTGGGT
GTGGCGGACCGCTATCAGGACATAGCGTTGGCTACCCGTGATATTGCTGAAGAGCTTGGCGGCGAATGGG
CTGACCGCTTCCTCGTGCTTTACGGTATCGCCGCTCCCGATTCGCAGCGCATCGCCTTCTATCGCCTTCT
TGACGAGTTCTTCTGAGCGGGACTCTGGGGTTCGAAATGACCGACCAAGTGACGCCCAACCTGCCATCAC
GAGATTTCGATTCCACCGCCGCCTTCTATGAAAGGTTGGGCTTCGGAATCGTTTTCCGGGACGCCGGCTG
GATGATCCTCCAGCGCGGGGATCTCATGCTGGAGTTCTTCGCCCACCCCAACTTGTTTATTGCAGCTTAT
AATGGTTACAAATAAAGCAATAGCATCACAAATTTCACAAATAAAGCATTTTTTTCACTGCATTCTAGTT
GTGGTTTGTCCAAACTCATCAATGTATCTTATCATGTCTGTATACCGTCGACCTCTAGCTAGAGCTTGGC
GTAATCATGGTCATAGCTGTTTCCTGTGTGAAATTGTTATCCGCTCACAATTCCACACAACATACGAGCC
GGAAGCATAAAGTGTAAAGCCTGGGGTGCCTAATGAGTGAGCTAACTCACATTAATTGCGTTGCGCTCAC
TGCCCGCTTTCCAGTCGGGAAACCTGTCGTGCCAGCTGCATTAATGAATCGGCCAACGCGCGGGGAGAGG
CGGTTTGCGTATTGGGCGCTCTTCCGCTTCCTCGCTCACTGACTCGCTGCGCTCGGTCGTTCGGCTGCGG
CGAGCGGTATCAGCTCACTCAAAGGCGGTAATACGGTTATCCACAGAATCAGGGGATAACGCAGGAAAGA
ACATGTGAGCAAAAGGCCAGCAAAAGGCCAGGAACCGTAAAAAGGCCGCGTTGCTGGCGTTTTTCCATAG
GCTCCGCCCCCCTGACGAGCATCACAAAAATCGACGCTCAAGTCAGAGGTGGCGAAACCCGACAGGACTA
TAAAGATACCAGGCGTTTCCCCCTGGAAGCTCCCTCGTGCGCTCTCCTGTTCCGACCCTGCCGCTTACCG
GATACCTGTCCGCCTTTCTCCCTTCGGGAAGCGTGGCGCTTTCTCATAGCTCACGCTGTAGGTATCTCAG
TTCGGTGTAGGTCGTTCGCTCCAAGCTGGGCTGTGTGCACGAACCCCCCGTTCAGCCCGACCGCTGCGCC
TTATCCGGTAACTATCGTCTTGAGTCCAACCCGGTAAGACACGACTTATCGCCACTGGCAGCAGCCACTG
GTAACAGGATTAGCAGAGCGAGGTATGTAGGCGGTGCTACAGAGTTCTTGAAGTGGTGGCCTAACTACGG
CTACACTAGAAGAACAGTATTTGGTATCTGCGCTCTGCTGAAGCCAGTTACCTTCGGAAAAAGAGTTGGT
AGCTCTTGATCCGGCAAACAAACCACCGCTGGTAGCGGTGGTTTTTTTGTTTGCAAGCAGCAGATTACGC
GCAGAAAAAAAGGATCTCAAGAAGATCCTTTGATCTTTTCTACGGGGTCTGACGCTCAGTGGAACGAAAA
CTCACGTTAAGGGATTTTGGTCATGAGATTATCAAAAAGGATCTTCACCTAGATCCTTTTAAATTAAAAA
TGAAGTTTTAAATCAATCTAAAGTATATATGAGTAAACTTGGTCTGACAGTTACCAATGCTTAATCAGTG
AGGCACCTATCTCAGCGATCTGTCTATTTCGTTCATCCATAGTTGCCTGACTCCCCGTCGTGTAGATAAC
TACGATACGGGAGGGCTTACCATCTGGCCCCAGTGCTGCAATGATACCGCGAGACCCACGCTCACCGGCT
CCAGATTTATCAGCAATAAACCAGCCAGCCGGAAGGGCCGAGCGCAGAAGTGGTCCTGCAACTTTATCCG
CCTCCATCCAGTCTATTAATTGTTGCCGGGAAGCTAGAGTAAGTAGTTCGCCAGTTAATAGTTTGCGCAA
CGTTGTTGCCATTGCTACAGGCATCGTGGTGTCACGCTCGTCGTTTGGTATGGCTTCATTCAGCTCCGGT
TCCCAACGATCAAGGCGAGTTACATGATCCCCCATGTTGTGCAAAAAAGCGGTTAGCTCCTTCGGTCCTC
CGATCGTTGTCAGAAGTAAGTTGGCCGCAGTGTTATCACTCATGGTTATGGCAGCACTGCATAATTCTCT
TACTGTCATGCCATCCGTAAGATGCTTTTCTGTGACTGGTGAGTACTCAACCAAGTCATTCTGAGAATAG
TGTATGCGGCGACCGAGTTGCTCTTGCCCGGCGTCAATACGGGATAATACCGCGCCACATAGCAGAACTT
TAAAAGTGCTCATCATTGGAAAACGTTCTTCGGGGCGAAAACTCTCAAGGATCTTACCGCTGTTGAGATC
CAGTTCGATGTAACCCACTCGTGCACCCAACTGATCTTCAGCATCTTTTACTTTCACCAGCGTTTCTGGG
TGAGCAAAAACAGGAAGGCAAAATGCCGCAAAAAAGGGAATAAGGGCGACACGGAAATGTTGAATACTCA
TACTCTTCCTTTTTCAATATTATTGAAGCATTTATCAGGGTTATTGTCTCATGAGCGGATACATATTTGA
ATGTATTTAGAAAAATAAACAAATAGGGGTTCCGCGCACATTTCCCCGAAAAGTGCCACCTGACGTCGAC
GGATCGGGAGATCTCCCGATCCCCTATGGTGCACTCTCAGTACAATCTGCTCTGATGCCGCATAGTTAAG
CCAGTATCTGCTCCCTGCTTGTGTGTTGGAGGTCGCTGAGTAGTGCGCGAGCAAAATTTAAGCTACAACA
AGGCAAGGCTTGACCGACAATTGCATGAAGAATCTGCTTAGGGTTAGGCGTTTTGCGCTGCTTCGCGATG
TACGGGCCAGATATACGCGTTGACATTGATTATTGACTAGTTATTAATAGTAATCAATTACGGGGTCATT
AGTTCATAGCCCATATATGGAGTTCCGCGTTACATAACTTACGGTAAATGGCCCGCCTGGCTGACCGCCC
AACGACCCCCGCCCATTGACGTCAATAATGACGTATGTTCCCATAGTAACGCCAATAGGGACTTTCCATT
GACGTCAATGGGTGGAGTATTTACGGTAAACTGCCCACTTGGCAGTACATCAAGTGTATCATATGCCAAG
TACGCCCCCTATTGACGTCAATGACGGTAAATGGCCCGCCTGGCATTATGCCCAGTACATGACCTTATGG
GACTTTCCTACTTGGCAGTACATCTACGTATTAGTCATCGCTATTACCATGGTGATGCGGTTTTGGCAGT
ACATCAATGGGCGTGGATAGCGGTTTGACTCACGGGGATTTCCAAGTCTCCACCCCATTGACGTCAATGG
GAGTTTGTTTTGGCACCAAAATCAACGGGACTTTCCAAAATGTCGTAACAACTCCGCCCCATTGACGCAA
ATGGGCGGTAGGCGTGTACGGTGGGAGGTCTATATAAGCAGAGCTCTCTGGCTAACTAGAGAACCCACTG
CTTACTGGCTTATCGAAATTAATACGACTCACTATAGGGAGACCCAAGCTTGGTACCGAGCTCGGATCCA
CTAGTAACGGCCGCCAGTGTGTTCGAATTCGCCACCATGGATTATAAAGATGATGATGATAAAGGCTCCT
CCGGCATGGCTGCGGAGAAGACATTGCAGGAATACGGGGTGCTTTGCATTCAAGAATACAGGAAAAGCAG
CAAAGTGGAGTCAAGTGCACGGAACAGCTTCATGGGCCTGAAGGATCACCTGGGGCATGATCTTGGCCAT
CTTTATATGGAGAGCACTGACCCACAGATGAGTGCAGCTGTGCCTTGGCCTATGGTAGAGAAACCAACAA
TGGATACAGTCAATTCGGGGAAGGAAGGAAAAGGGGTGTCAGAAGAGAATGTGAGCTCCGGCGACTCTGA
GGGAAGCACGAGTTCTGATCATGAGTCAGAACAACTGAGTAGCCTTTCGGTAGAGCCATGCTCATTAACC
AAGACTCACAGACAGCTATGTCGCTCTCCCTGCTTAGAGCCTCGCCTACTGAAACACAGTGACATTTTGC
AAGACTTTAAACCAGAAGAGTCCCAGACTCCATCTAAGGAAGTGAAGAAACCCCCTGATGTGGTTCGAGA
ATACCAAACAAAACTGGAGTTTGCACTTAAGTTAGGTTATTCTGAAGAACAGGTCCAGCTTGTGCTAAAC
AAACTTGGTACTGATGCTTTAATCAATGATATATTGGGAGAACTTGTCAAACTTGGAAATAAAAGTGAAG
CCGATCAAACAGTTAGTACTATTAACAGCGTAATGCGAGAAACCTCATCCCTGGAGTCTCAGAGGTCTGA
ATCTCCAATGCAAGAGGTTGTAGTAGATGACGGTGAGAATCTGAGACCAGTAGTTATTGATGGCAGCAAT
GTGGCAATGAGCCATGGAAACAAAGAAGTATTCTCGTGCCGAGGAATAAAATTGGCGGTGGATTGGTTTT
TGGAAAGAGGCCATAAAGATATCACGGTCTTTGTTCCTGCTTGGAGAAAAGAACAGTCCCGCCCTGACGC
CCTCATCACAGATCAGGAAATTTTACGTAAACTAGAGAAGGAAAAAATCCTGGTATTCACACCATCACGG
CGTGTCCAGGGCAGGCGAGTGGTGTGCTATGATGACAGATTCATCGTGAAGCTGGCTTTTGAGTCCGATG
GTATAATTGTGTCCAATGATAACTACAGAGATTTGGCAAATGAGAAACCAGAATGGAAGAAGTTCATAGA
TGAGCGGTTATTGATGTATTCCTTTGTCAATGACAAGTTCATGCCCCCAGATGACCCTCTTGGCAGACAT
GGCCCAAGTCTGGATAATTTTCTGAGGAAGAAACCCATTGTTTAAGAATTCGCCACCATGGAGCACAAAA
AGCAGCCTTGTCCCTATGGAAAGAAGTGTACGTATGGACACAAGTGCAAATACTACCACCCAGAAAGGGG
CAGTCAGCCTCAGCGGTCAGTGGCTGATGAACTTCGTGCCATGTCTAGAAACACAGCAGCCAAAACTACA
AATGAAGGGGGACTGGTGAAAAGCAACAGTGTTCCTTGCAGCACCAAGGCAGACAGCACTTCGGATGTTA
AACGCGGTGCTCCAAAGAGGCAGTCAGACCCAAGCATAAGGACTCACGTCTACCAAGACATAGAGGAGAA
GCTTCCCACCAAAAACAAGTTGGAAACCAGGTCTGTACCTTCCTTAGTTAGTATCCCGGCCACTTCTACT
GCAAAACCCCAAAGCACTACACCTTTAAGCAATGGCCTTCCATCTGGAGTTCATTTCCCACCTCAGGATC
AAAGACCACAGGGACAATACCCTCCAATGATGATGGCAACCAAAAATCATGGAACGCCAATGCCTTATGA
ACAGTATCCAAAATGTGACTCCCCTGTTGACGTTGGATATTATTCCATGTTGAATGCATATTCTAATCTG
AGTATCTCAGGCCCCCGAAGTCCTGAAAGGCGTTTCTCACTAGACACTGATTACAGAGTAAACTCTGTGG
CTTCAGACTGCAGCAGTGAAGGGAGCATGAGTTGTGGGAGCAGCGACTCCTACGTGGGGTACAATGACCG
CTCCTATGTCAGCTCTCCTGACCCACAGCTGGAAGAGAGTCTCAAGTGTCAGCACATGCACCCCCACAGC
CGCCTTAATTCCCAGCCCTTCCTGCAGAATTTCCACGATCCCTTAACCAGAGTCCAGAGTTACAGTCACG
AAGAACCAAAGTTCCATCCCAAGCGTCCTCTTCCACACTTGGCTATGCATCTGCAGCACCCTGCCGTGGG
TGCCCGCTCCAGCTGTCCTGGCGATTACCCCTCCCCACCAAGTTCAGCACATTCGAAGGCACCACACCTA
GGGAGGTCCTTAGTGGCCACGAGAATAGACAGCATTTCTGATTCCCGACTCTATGATAGTTCTCCTTCAA
GACAAAGAAAGCCTTATTCTCGCCAGGAAGGCCTAGGAAGCTGGGGTAGGCCAAGCTATGGGCTGGAAGC
ATATGGCTATCGGCAGACGTACTCCTTACCCGATAATTCCACGCCCCCATGCTATGAGTCGATCACCTTC
CAGAGCCTGCCTGAGCAGCAGGAACCCACCTGGAGAATCCCCTACTGTGGAATGCCACACGATCCTCCAA
GGTACCAGGACAACCGAGAGAAGATTTTTATCAATTTGTGTAACATCTTCCCCCCTGACCTTGTGAGGCT
CGTCATGAAAAGGAATCCTCATATGACGGATGCCCAGCAGCTCGCCGCAGCCATCTTAGTGGAGAAATCG
CAGCTGGGTTACGGAGGCTCCTCCGGCTATCCGTATGATGTGCCGGATTATGCGTGATCGAGCATGCATC
TAGAGGGCCCTATTCTATAGTGTCACCTAAATGCTAGAGCTCGCTGATCAGCCTCGACTGTGCCTTCTAG
TTGCCAGCCATCTGTTGTTTGCCCCTCCCCCGTGCCTTCCTTGACCCTGGAAGGTGCCACTCCCACTGTC
CTTTCCTAATAAAATGAGGAAATTGCATCGCATTGTCTGAGTAGGTGTCATTCTATTCTGGGGGGTGGGG
TGGGGCAGGACAGCAAGGGGGAGGATTGGGAAGACAATAGCAGGCATGCTGGGGATGCGGTGGGCTCTAT
GGCTTCTGAGGCGGAAAGAACCAGCTGGGGCTCTAGGGGGTATCCCC
[124 nt withheld, positions 6978-7101]
C
[91 nt withheld, positions 7103-7193]
A
[49 nt withheld, positions 7195-7243]
CCTTTGACGTTGGAGTCCACGTTCTTT
[37 nt withheld, positions 7271-7307]
ACCCTATCTCGGTCTATTCTTTTGATTTATAAGGGATTTTGCCGATTTCGGCCTATTGGTTAAAAAATGA
GCTGATTTAACAAAAATTTAACGCGAATTAATTCTGTGGAATGTGTGTCAGTTAGGGTGTGGAAAGTCCC
CAGGCTCCCCAGCAGGCAGAAGTATGCAAAGCATGCATCTCAATTAGTCAGCAACCAGGTGTGGAAAGTC
CCCAGGCTCCCCAGCAGGCAGAAGTATGCAAAGCATGCATCTCAATTAGTCAGCAACCATAGTCCCGCCC
CTAACTCCGCCCATCCCGCCCCTAACTCCGCCCAGTTCCGCCCATTCTCCGCCCCATGGCTGACTAATTT
TTTTTATTTATGCAGAGGCCGAGGCCGCCTCTGCCTCTGAGCTATTCCAGAAGTAGTGAGGAGGCTTTTT
TGGAGGCCTAGGCTTTTGCAAAAAGCTCCCGGGAGCTTGTATATCCATTTTCGGATCTGATCAAGAGACA
GGATGAGGATCGTTTCGCATGATTGAACAAGATGGATTGCACGCAGGTTCTCCGGCCGCTTGGGTGGAGA
GGCTATTCGGCTATGACTGGGCACAACAGACAATCGGCTGCTCTGATGCCGCCGTGTTCCGGCTGTCAGC
GCAGGGGCGCCCGGTTCTTTTTGTCAAGACCGACCTGTCCGGTGCCCTGAATGAACTGCAGGACGAGGCA
GCGCGGCTATCGTGGCTGGCCACGACGGGCGTTCCTTGCGCAGCTGTGCTCGACGTTGTCACTGAAGCGG
GAAGGGACTGGCTGCTATTGGGCGAAGTGCCGGGGCAGGATCTCCTGTCATCTCACCTTGCTCCTGCCGA
GAAAGTATCCATCATGGCTGATGCAAT
